Addgene plasmid #12944: DCT.VV.Orf256
Purpose: This plasmid was designed for screening purposes and may contain discrepancies relative to the current canonical GenBank version of the gene.
Depositing lab: Jack Bennink & Jon Yewdell. Publication: Identification of poxvirus CD8+ T cell determinants to enable rational design and characterization of smallpox vaccines. Tscharke DC, Karupiah G, Zhou J, Palmore T, Irvine KR, Haeryfar SM, Williams S, Sidney J, Sette A, Bennink JR, Yewdell JW. J Exp Med. 2005 January 3; 201(1): 95–104. 10.1084/jem.20041912 PubMed 15623576.
Backbone
  Vector backbone: pcDNA 3.1D V5-His-TOPO
  Backbone manufacturer: Invitrogen
  Backbone size w/o insert (bp): 5514
  Vector type: Mammalian Expression
  Selectable markers: Neomycin (select with G418)
Growth in bacteria
  Bacterial resistance: Ampicillin, 100 μg/mL
  Growth temperature: 37°C
  Growth strain: DH5alpha
  Copy number: High Copy
Gene/Insert
  Gene/Insert name: VV.Orf256 (alt name: VV_WR_089)
  Species: Vaccinia Virus
  Insert size (bp): 279
  Cloning method: Restriction Enzyme; 5′ cloning site BamHI (not destroyed); 3′ cloning site BamHI (not destroyed)
  Sequencing primers: 5′ Universal T7
Terms and licenses: Academic/Nonprofit Terms; Industry Terms: Not Available to Industry
Depositor comments: Please see the Vaccinia kit page ( https://www.addgene.org/vvorf/ ) for more information. The kit page contains the supplemental VVOrfData spreadsheet, which includes important information about this plasmid. The plasmid and insert names provided here relate only to this library. The name of the ORF (if present) in VACV strain Copenhagen and the name of the ORF (if annotated) in VACV strain WR sequence can be found in VVOrfData spreadsheet. Please note that the amino acid sequence given for each ORF in the spreadsheet may contain some errors. Additionally, changes from the expected sequence may be present in these plasmids. Please see Addgene's quality control sequence and sequencing notes in the VVOrfData spreadsheet before ordering this plasmid.
How to cite: DCT.VV.Orf256 was a gift from Jack Bennink & Jon Yewdell (Addgene plasmid # 12944 ; http://n2t.net/addgene:12944 ; RRID:Addgene_12944)
