[The description below was written by a language model from this plasmid's Addgene catalogue record.]
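Description:
DCT.VV.Orf256 is a mammalian expression plasmid built on the commercial pcDNA 3.1D V5-His-TOPO backbone (about 5.5 kb without insert) and carries a short, 279 bp open reading frame from vaccinia virus. The insert is designated VV.Orf256 within its library and is also listed as VV_WR_089, which refers to the strain WR annotation. The plasmid is maintained at high copy in standard E. coli cloning strains under ampicillin selection. It also has a neomycin resistance marker, so transfected mammalian cells can be selected with G418. The ORF is recorded as flanked by BamHI sites at both ends, both retained, and it can be sequenced from the upstream T7 primer site. No feature table is provided, and the record does not state the promoter. Backbones of this family normally use a CMV promoter for expression and offer C-terminal V5 and polyhistidine tags, but whether this insert is in frame with those tags is not recorded.

The construct is one member of a library of individually cloned vaccinia ORFs. The library was assembled to identify poxvirus CD8+ T cell determinants, supporting the design and characterisation of smallpox vaccines. In such a screen, each ORF is expressed on its own in mammalian cells to find which viral gene products are recognised by T cells. The depositors stress that the plasmid was made for screening and may differ from the canonical GenBank sequence of the gene. They also note that the plasmid and insert names apply only within this library, and that the sequence should be checked against the quality-control data and the library's supplementary spreadsheet before it is relied upon.
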