>Addgene plasmid #12944 | DCT.VV.Orf256 | addgene partial sequence | sequence record 19328 | T7 5'-TAATACGACTCACTATAGGG-3'
GAGCTCGGATCCGTACCCTTCACCGAATTCCAGCTGACCACCATGGAAGTTATCACTGATCGTCTAGACG
ATATAGTGAAACAAAATATAGCGGATGAAAAATTTGTAGATTTTGTTATACACGGTCTAGAGCATCAATG
TCCTGCTATACTTCGACCATTAATTAGGTTGTTTATTGATATACTATTATTTGTCATAGTAATTTATATT
TTTACGGTACGTCTAGTAAGTAGAAATTATCAAATGTTGTTGGCGTTGGTGGCGCTAGTCATCACATTAA
CTATTTTTTATTACTTTATACTATAATAGTACTAGACTGACTTCTAACAAACATCTCACCTGGCAATTCC
CGGGGATCCGAATAAAGGGTCAAGACAATTCTGCAGATATCCAGCACAGTGGCGGCCGCTCGAGTCTAGA
GGGCCCGCGGTTCGAAGGTAAGCCTATCCCTAACCCTCTCCTCGGTCTCGATTCTACGCGTACCGGTCAT
CATCACCATCACCATTGAGTTTAAACCCGCTGATCAGCCTCGACTGTGCCTTCTAGTTGCCAGCCATCTG
TTGTTTGCCCCTCCCCCGTGCCTTCCTTGACCCTGGAAGGTGCCACTCCCACTGTCCTTTCCTAATAAAA
TGAGGAAATTGCATCGCATTGTCTGAGTAGGTGTCATTCTATTCTGGGGGGTGGGGTGGGGCAGGACAGC
AAGGGGGAGGATTGGGAAGACAATAGCAGGCATGCTGGGGATGCGGTGGGCTCTATGGCTTCTGAGGCGG
AAAGAACCAGCTGGGGCTCTAGGGGGTATCCCCACGCGCCCTGTAGCGGCGCATT
